>Addgene plasmid #203491 | pENTR1a-jAspSnFR3-mRuby3 | addgene full sequence | sequence record 402487 | Addgene NGS Result
CTTTCCTGCGTTATCCCCTGATTCTGTGGATAACCGTATTACCGCTAGCATGGATCTCGGGGACGTCTAA
CTACTAAGCGAGAGTAGGGAACTGCCAGGCATCAAATAAAACGAAAGGCTCAGTCGGAAGACTGGGCCTT
TCGTTTTATCTGTTGTTTGTCGGTGAACGCTCTCCTGAGTAGGACAAATCCGCCGGGAGCGGATTTGAAC
GTTGTGAAGCAACGGCCCGGAGGGTGGCGGGCAGGACGCCCGCCATAAACTGCCAGGCATCAAACTAAGC
AGAAGGCCATCCTGACGGATGGCCTTTTTGCGTTTCTACAAACTCTTCCTGTTAGTTAGTTACTTAAGCT
CGGGCCCCAAATAATGATTTTATTTTGACTGATAGTGACCTGTTCGTTGCAACAAATTGATAAGCAATGC
TTTTTTATAATGCCAACTTTGTACAAAAAAGCAGGCTTTAAAGGAACCAATTCAGTCGACTGGATCCGGT
ACCGAATTCGCTTACTAAAAGCCAGGCCACCATGGGCAGATCTGCCGCAGGCAGCACGCTGGACAAAATC
GCCAAAAACGGTGTGATTGTCGTCGGTCACCGTAAATCTGCCGTGCCTTTCTCTTATTACGACAGTCAGC
ACAAAGTGGTGGGTTACTCGCAGGAATACTCCAACGCCATTGTTGAAGCAGTGAAAAAGAAACTCAACAA
ACCGGACTTGCAGGTAAAACTGATTCCGATTACCCCACAAAACCGTATTCCACTGCTGCAAAACGGCACT
TACGATTTTGAATGTGGTTCTACCACCAACAACGTCGAACGCCAAAAACAGGCGGCTTTCTCTGACACTA
TTTTCGTGGTCGGTACGCGCCTGTTGACCAAAAAGGGTGGCGATATCAAAGATTTTGCCAACCTGAAAGA
CAAAGCCGTAGTCGTCACTTCCGGCACTACCTCTGAAGTTTTGCTCAACAAACTGAATGAAGAGCAAAAA
ATGAATATGCGCATCATCAGCGCCAAAGATCACGGTGACTCTTTCCGCACCCTGGAAAGCGGTCGTGCCG
TTGCCTTTATGATGGATGACGTGCTGCTGGCCGGTGAACGTGCGAAAGCGAAGAAACCAGACGACTGGGA
AATCGTCGGCAAGCCGCAGTCTCAGGAGGCCTACGGTTGTATGTTGCGTAAAGATGATCCGCAGTTCAAA
AAGCTGATGGATGACACCATCGCTCAGGTGCAGACCTCCGGTGAAGCGGAAAAATGGTTTGATAAGTGGT
TCAAAAATCCAATTCTGGTGAGCCACATCGTCTATATCACCGCCGACAAGCAGAAGAACGGCATCAAGGC
GAACTTCAAGATCCACCACAACGTGGAGGACGGCAGCGTGCAGCTCGCCGACCACTACCAGCAGAACACC
CCCATCGGCGACGGCCCCGTGCTGCTGCCCGACAACCACTACCTGAGCTATCAGTCCGTGCTGAGCAAAG
ACCCCAACGAGAAGCGCGATCACATGGTCCTGCTGGAGTTCGTGACCGCCACCACGAACTCTCTCGGCAT
GGACGAGCTGTACAAGGGCGGTACCGGAGGGAGCATGAGCAAGGGCGAGGAGCTGTTCACCGGGGTGGTG
CCCATCCTGGTCGAGCTGGACGGCGACGTAAACGGCCACAAGTTCAGCGTGCGCGGCGAGGGCGAGGGCG
ATGCCACCAACGGCAAGCTAACCCTGAAGCTCATCTGCACCACCGGCAAGCTGCCCGTGCCCTGGCCCAC
CCTCGTGACCACCCTGGGCTACGGCGTGCAGTGCTTCGCCCGCTACCCCGACCACATGAAGCAGCACGAC
TTCTTCAAGTCCGCCATGCCCGAAGGCTACGTCCAGGAGCGCACCATCAGCTTCAAGGACGACGGAACCT
ACAAGACCCGCGCCGAGGTGAAGTTAGAGGGCGACACCCTGGTGAACCGCATCGAGCTAAAGGGCATCGA
CTTCAAGGAGGACGGCAACATCCTGGGGCACAAGCTGGAGTACAACTTTAACAACCCCCTGAACATGAAT
TTCGAACTGTCAGACGAAATGAAAGCACTGTTCAAAGAACCGAATGACAAGGCACTGAAACTGCAGTCTA
CCGGCTCCGGAAATGCTGTGGGCCAGGACACGCAGGAGCGTATGGTGTCTAAGGGCGAAGAGCTGATCAA
GGAAAATATGCGTATGAAGGTGGTCATGGAAGGTTCGGTCAACGGCCACCAATTCAAATGCACAGGTGAA
GGAGAAGGCAGGCCGTACGAGGGAGTGCAAACCATGAGGATCAAAGTCATCGAGGGAGGACCCCTGCCAT
TTGCCTTTGACATTCTTGCCACGTCGTTCATGTATGGCAGCCGTACTTTTATCAAGTACCCGGCAGACAT
TCCTGATTTCTTTAAACAGTCCTTTCCTGAGGGTTTTACTTGGGAAAGAGTTACGAGATACGAAGATGGT
GGAGTCGTCACCGTCACGCAGGACACCAGCCTTGAGGATGGCGAACTCGTTTACAACGTCAAAGTCAGAG
GGGTAAACTTTCCCTCCAATGGTCCCGTGATGCAGAAGAAGACCAAGGGTTGGGAGCCTAATACAGAGAT
GATGTATCCAGCAGATGGTGGTCTGAGGGGATACACTGATATTGCACTGAAAGTTGATGGTGGTGGCCAT
CTGCATTGCAATTTCGTAACAACTTACAGGTCAAAAAAGACCGTCGGGAACATCAAGATGCCCGGTGTCC
ATGCCGTTGATCACCGCCTGGAAAGGATAGAGGAAAGTGACAATGAAACGTACGTAGTACAACGCGAAGT
CGCAGTTGCCAAGTACTCCAATCTTGGTGGTGGTATGGATGAACTTTATAAGTCCCATCACCATCACCAC
CATTAAGAATTCGAAGCTTATCGCTAGACCCAGCTTTCTTGTACAAAGTTGGCATTATAAGAAAGCATTG
CTTATCAATTTGTTGCAACGAACAGGTCACTATCAGTCAAAATAAAATCATTATTTGCCATCCAGCTGCA
GCTCTGGCCCGTGTCTCAAAATCTCTGATGTTACATTGCACAAGATAAAAATATATCATCATGAACAATA
AAACTGTCTGCTTACATAAACAGTAATACAAGGGGTGTTATGAGCCATATTCAACGGGAAACGTCGAGGC
CGCGATTAAATTCCAACATGGATGCTGATTTATATGGGTATAAATGGGCTCGCGATAATGTCGGGCAATC
AGGTGCGACAATCTATCGCTTGTATGGGAAGCCCGATGCGCCAGAGTTGTTTCTGAAACATGGCAAAGGT
AGCGTTGCCAATGATGTTACAGATGAGATGGTCAGACTAAACTGGCTGACGGAATTTATGCCTCTTCCGA
CCATCAAGCATTTTATCCGTACTCCTGATGATGCATGGTTACTCACCACTGCGATCCCCGGAAAAACAGC
ATTCCAGGTATTAGAAGAATATCCTGATTCAGGTGAAAATATTGTTGATGCGCTGGCAGTGTCCCTGCGC
CGGTTGCATTCGATTCCTGTTTGTAATTGTCCTTTTAACAGCGATCGCGTATTTCGTCTCGCTCAGGCGC
AATCACGAATGAATAACGGTTTGGTTGATGCGAGTGATTTTGATGACGAGCGTAATGGCTGGCCTGTTGA
ACAAGTCTGGAAAGAAATGCATAAACTTTTGCCATTCTCACCGGATTCAGTCGTCACTCATGGTGATTTC
TCACTTGATAACCTTATTTTTGACGAGGGGAAATTAATAGGTTGTATTGATGTTGGACGAGTCGGAATCG
CAGACCGATACCAGGATCTTGCCATCCTATGGAACTGCCTCGGTGAGTTTTCTCCTTCATTACAGAAACG
GCTTTTTCAAAAATATGGTATTGATAATCCTGATATGAATAAATTGCAGTTTCATTTGATGCTCGATGAG
TTTTTCTAATCAGAATTGGTTAATTGGTTGTAACATTATTCAGATTGGGCCCCGTTCCACTGAGCGTCAG
ACCCCGTAGAAAAGATCAAAGGATCTTCTTGAGATCCTTTTTTTCTGCGCGTAATCTGCTGCTTGCAAAC
AAAAAAACCACCGCTACCAGCGGTGGTTTGTTTGCCGGATCAAGAGCTACCAACTCTTTTTCCGAAGGTA
ACTGGCTTCAGCAGAGCGCAGATACCAAATACTGTTCTTCTAGTGTAGCCGTAGTTAGGCCACCACTTCA
AGAACTCTGTAGCACCGCCTACATACCTCGCTCTGCTAATCCTGTTACCAGTGGCTGCTGCCAGTGGCGA
TAAGTCGTGTCTTACCGGGTTGGACTCAAGACGATAGTTACCGGATAAGGCGCAGCGGTCGGGCTGAACG
GGGGGTTCGTGCACACAGCCCAGCTTGGAGCGAACGACCTACACCGAACTGAGATACCTACAGCGTGAGC
TATGAGAAAGCGCCACGCTTCCCGAAGGGAGAAAGGCGGACAGGTATCCGGTAAGCGGCAGGGTCGGAAC
AGGAGAGCGCACGAGGGAGCTTCCAGGGGGAAACGCCTGGTATCTTTATAGTCCTGTCGGGTTTCGCCAC
CTCTGACTTGAGCGTCGATTTTTGTGATGCTCGTCAGGGGGGCGGAGCCTATGGAAAAACGCCAGCAACG
CGGCCTTTTTACGGTTCCTGGCCTTTTGCTGGCCTTTTGCTCACATGTT
Features (pLannotate 1.2.2; 12 found; start..end, strand, type, name):
      1..46      +  rep_origin     RSF ori (fragment): Plasmids containing the RSF 1030 origin of replication can be propagated in E. coli cells that contain additional plasmids with compatible origins.
    106..149     -  terminator     rrnB T1 terminator: Escherichia coli rrnB; transcription terminator T1 from the E. coli rrnB gene
    281..308     +  terminator     rrnB T2 terminator: transcription terminator T2 from the E. coli rrnB gene
    358..457     +  protein_bind   attL1: mutant version of attL; recombination site for the Gateway® LR reaction LR Clonase™
    510..1274    +  CDS            gltI (fragment): GLTI_ECOLI - Also known as ybeJ, yzzK. Experimental evidence at protein level: Swiss-Prot protein existence level 1. Part of the ABC transporter complex GltIJKL involved in glutamate and aspartate uptake. Binds to both glutamate and aspartate. From Escherichia coli (strain K12).
   1290..2006    +  CDS            cEGFP: cEGFP is a basic (constitutively fluorescent) green fluorescent protein published in 2008, derived from Aequorea victoria.
   2019..2087    +  CDS            gltI (fragment): GLTI_ECOLI - Also known as ybeJ, yzzK. Experimental evidence at protein level: Swiss-Prot protein existence level 1. Part of the ABC transporter complex GltIJKL involved in glutamate and aspartate uptake. Binds to both glutamate and aspartate. From Escherichia coli (strain K12).
   2115..2138    +  CDS            PDGFRβ TM domain (fragment): transmembrane domain from platelet derived growth factor receptor beta
   2142..2852    +  CDS            mRuby3: mRuby3 is a basic (constitutively fluorescent) red fluorescent protein published in 2016, derived from Entacmaea quadricolor. It has low acid sensitivity.
   2898..2997    -  protein_bind   attL2: mutant version of attL; recombination site for the Gateway® LR reaction LR Clonase™
   3120..3929    +  CDS            KanR: aminoglycoside phosphotransferase; aph(3')-Ia; confers resistance to kanamycin in bacteria or G418 (Geneticin®) in eukaryotes
   4019..4607    +  rep_origin     ori: high-copy-number ColE1/pMB1/pBR322/pUC origin of replication
