[The description below was written by a language model from this plasmid's Addgene catalogue record and pLannotate feature annotations shown in this document.]
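Description:
pENTR1a-jAspSnFR3-mRuby3 is a Gateway entry clone built on the pENTR1a backbone, a small (about 4.7 kb) bacterial plasmid used for shuttling an open reading frame into destination vectors rather than for expression itself. It is maintained in E. coli at high copy through a ColE1/pUC-type origin and selected with kanamycin via an aminoglycoside phosphotransferase gene. A very short match to an RSF origin at the start of the sequence is annotated only as a fragment and is unlikely to be functional. The rrnB T1 and T2 transcription terminators sit upstream of the cloning region, where they insulate the insert from read-through transcription. No promoter driving the insert is annotated, as expected for an entry vector.

The roughly 2.4 kb insert, introduced by Gibson assembly, lies between attL1 and attL2 sites, so an LR Clonase reaction can transfer it directionally into any attR-containing destination vector. It encodes jAspSnFR3, a genetically encoded aspartate sensor. The feature table shows its architecture as the E. coli glutamate/aspartate periplasmic binding protein GltI split into two fragments, with a GFP-derived green fluorescent domain (annotated as cEGFP) inserted between them. In sensors of this design, ligand binding to the binding protein alters the green fluorescence. Fused to the C terminus is the red fluorescent protein mRuby3, which can provide a signal for normalising to sensor expression, followed by a His-tag according to the catalogue record, although the tag is not annotated in the table. The short hit to a PDGFRβ transmembrane domain between sensor and mRuby3 is only a small fragment and probably reflects linker sequence. The construct serves as a source for making expression vectors to measure aspartate dynamics in living cells.
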