Addgene plasmid #203491: pENTR1a-jAspSnFR3-mRuby3
Purpose: jAspSnFR3-mRuby3 in Gateway cloning entry vector
Depositing lab: Lucas Sullivan. Depositing organization: Fred Hutchinson Cancer Center. Publication: An engineered biosensor enables dynamic aspartate measurements in living cells. Davidsen K, Marvin JS, Aggarwal A, Brown TA, Sullivan LB. eLife. 2024 Feb 23;12:RP90024. doi: 10.7554/eLife.90024. PubMed 38393319.
Backbone
  Vector backbone: pENTR1a
  Vector type: Gateway entry vector
Growth in bacteria
  Bacterial resistance: Kanamycin, 50 μg/mL
  Growth temperature: 37°C
  Growth strain: DH5alpha
  Copy number: High Copy
Gene/Insert
  Gene/Insert name: jAspSnFR3-mRuby3
  Insert size (bp): 2355
  Tag / fusion protein: mRuby3 (C terminal on insert); His-tag (C terminal on insert)
  Cloning method: Gibson Cloning
  Sequencing primers: 5′ CCTGTTAGTTAGTTACTTAAGCTC
Terms and licenses: Academic/Nonprofit Terms; Industry Terms: Not Available to Industry
Depositor comments: Please visit https://doi.org/10.1101/2023.06.27.546775 for bioRxiv preprint.
How to cite: pENTR1a-jAspSnFR3-mRuby3 was a gift from Lucas Sullivan (Addgene plasmid # 203491 ; http://n2t.net/addgene:203491 ; RRID:Addgene_203491)
